Addgene plasmid #145711: pGBW-m4046886
Purpose: Bacterial Expression plasmid for SARS-CoV-2 leader protein
Depositing lab: Ginkgo Bioworks & Benjie Chen.
Backbone
  Vector backbone: ori-013 - marker | cmR
  Backbone size w/o insert (bp): 1462
  Vector type: Bacterial Expression
Growth in bacteria
  Bacterial resistance: Chloramphenicol, 25 μg/mL
  Growth temperature: 30°C
  Growth strain: DH5alpha
  Copy number: High Copy
Gene/Insert
  Gene/Insert name: SARS-CoV-2 leader protein
  Species: Escherichia coli str. K-12 substr. MG1655; Severe acute respiratory syndrome coronavirus 2
  Insert size (bp): 536
  Mutation: Escherichia coli recode 1
  Entrez Gene: ORF1ab (a.k.a. GU280_gp01)
  Promoter: Promoter | pT7 ; Operator | lacO ; RBS | T7_rbs ; Start Codon | ATG
  Tag / fusion protein: Cleavable TEV;HA (C terminal on backbone)
  Cloning method: Unknown
Resource information
  A portion of this plasmid was derived from a plasmid made by: GinkgoBioworks
Depositor comments: NCBI Reference Sequence: YP_009725297.1
How to cite: pGBW-m4046886 was a gift from Ginkgo Bioworks & Benjie Chen (Addgene plasmid # 145711)
