[The description below was written by a language model from this plasmid's Addgene catalogue record and pLannotate feature annotations shown in this document.]
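Description:
pGBW-m4046886 is a compact bacterial expression plasmid (about 2.3 kb in the full sequence record) built to produce the SARS-CoV-2 leader protein, the N-terminal cleavage product of the ORF1ab/ORF1a polyprotein, commonly known as nsp1. The minimal backbone consists of little more than a high-copy ColE1/pUC-type origin of replication and a chloramphenicol acetyltransferase (cat) gene driven by its own promoter. These provide propagation and chloramphenicol selection in standard E. coli cloning strains. A lambda t0 terminator lies downstream of the resistance cassette.

The expression unit places a T7 promoter immediately upstream of a lac operator, followed by the efficient bacteriophage T7 gene 10 ribosome binding site and an ATG start codon. Transcription therefore depends on a host that supplies T7 RNA polymerase. It is held in check by lac repressor until it is relieved with IPTG or lactose. No lacI gene is annotated on the plasmid, so repressor would have to come from the host. The roughly 540 bp coding sequence has been recoded for E. coli codon usage. The automated annotation matches it to a fragment of the SARS-CoV-2 replicase polyprotein 1a. The functional text attached to that hit concerns nsp10, which reflects the generic polyprotein entry rather than this insert. According to the catalogue fields, the backbone adds a C-terminal TEV-cleavable HA tag, which would allow immunodetection or affinity capture followed by tag removal. The tag and TEV site are not separately annotated in the feature table. The construct is suited to recombinant production of the viral leader protein in E. coli for biochemical or structural studies.
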