Features (pLannotate 1.2.2; 8 found; start..end, strand, type, name):
     20..38      +  promoter       T7 promoter: promoter for bacteriophage T7 RNA polymerase
     39..63      +  protein_bind   lac operator: The lac repressor binds to the lac operator to inhibit transcription in E. coli. This inhibition can be relieved by adding lactose or isopropyl-β-D-thiogalactopyranoside (IPTG). lac repressor encoded by lacI
     78..100     +  RBS            RBS: efficient ribosome binding site from bacteriophage T7 gene 10 (Olins and Rangwala, 1989)
    108..647     +  CDS            R1A_SARS2 (fragment) (sequence partly withheld): Experimental evidence at protein level: Swiss-Prot protein existence level 1. [Non-structural protein 10]: Plays a pivotal role in viral transcription by stimulating both nsp14 3'-5' exoribonuclease and nsp16 2'-O-methyltransferase activities. Therefore plays an essential role in viral mRNAs cap methylation. From Severe acute respiratory syndrome coronavirus 2 (2019-nCoV) (SARS-CoV-2).
    812..1400    +  rep_origin     ori: high-copy-number ColE1/pMB1/pBR322/pUC origin of replication
   1408..1505    +  promoter       cat promoter: promoter of the E. coli cat gene encoding chloramphenicol acetyltransferase
   1506..2162    +  CDS            cat: CAT_ECOLX - Experimental evidence at protein level: Swiss-Prot protein existence level 1. This enzyme is an effector of chloramphenicol resistance in bacteria. From Escherichia coli. This protein is used as a marker in many commonly used cloning vectors, such as pACYC184.
   2236..2270    +  terminator     lambda t0 terminator: minimal transcription terminator from phage lambda (Scholtissek and Grosse, 1987)
>Addgene plasmid #145711 | pGBW-m4046886 | depositor full sequence | sequence record 287888 | Full Sequence
GATCTCGATCCCGCGAAATTAATACGACTCACTATAGGGGAATTGTGAGCGGATAACAATTCCCCTCTAG
AAATAATTTTGTTTAACTTTAAGAAGGAGACTCTTCTATGGAGTCTCTAGTGCCTGGGTTCAAC
[348 nt withheld, positions 135-482]
AATGGCAACAAAGGCGCGGGTGGTCACAGCTATGGCGCTGATCTGAAATCATTCGACCTGGGAGATGAAC
TGGGTACCGACCCGTACGAGGATTTTCAAGAAAACTGGAACACAAAACATTCTAGCGGCGTTACTCGTGA
GCTGATGAGGGAACTCAATGGTGGCGAGAACCTGTACTTTCAAAGCTACCCGTATGACGTTCCTGATTAT
GCCTAACCGGCTTATCGGTCAGTTTCACCTGATTTACGTAAAAACCCGCTTCGGCGGGTTTTTGCTTTTG
GAGGGGCAGAAAGATGAATGACTGTCCACGACGCTATACCCAAAAGAAATTGAGATCCTTTTTTTCTGCG
CGTAATCTGCTGCTTGCAAACAAAAAAACCACCGCTACCAGCGGTGGTTTGTTTGCCGGATCAAGAGCTA
CCAACTCTTTTTCCGAAGGTAACTGGCTTCAGCAGAGCGCAGATACCAAATACTGTTCTTCTAGTGTAGC
CGTAGTTAGGCCACCACTTCAAGAACTCTGTAGCACCGCCTACATACCTCGCTCTGCTAATCCTGTTACC
AGTGGCTGCTGCCAGTGGCGATAAGTCGTGTCTTACCGGGTTGGACTCAAGACGATAGTTACCGGATAAG
GCGCAGCGGTCGGGCTGAACGGGGGGTTCGTGCACACAGCCCAGCTTGGAGCGAACGACCTACACCGAAC
TGAGATACCTACAGCGTGAGCTATGAGAAAGCGCCACGCTTCCCGAAGGGAGAAAGGCGGACAGGTATCC
GGTAAGCGGCAGGGTCGGAACAGGAGAGCGCACGAGGGAGCTTCCAGGGGGAAACGCCTGGTATCTTTAT
AGTCCTGTCGGGTTTCGCCACCTCTGACTTGAGCGTCGATTTTTGTGATGCTCGTCAGGGGGGCGGAGCC
TATGGAAATTGATCGGGCACGTAAGAGGTTCCAACTTTCACCATAATGAAATAAGATCACTACCGGGCGT
ATTTTTTGAGTTATCGAGATTTTCAGGAGCTAAGGAAGCTAAAATGGAGAAAAAAATCACTGGATATACC
ACCGTTGATATATCCCAATGGCATCGTAAAGAACATTTTGAGGCATTTCAGTCAGTTGCTCAATGTACCT
ATAACCAGACCGTTCAGCTGGATATTACGGCCTTTTTAAAGACCGTAAAGAAAAATAAGCACAAGTTTTA
TCCGGCCTTTATTCACATTCTTGCCCGCCTGATGAATGCTCATCCGGAATTTCGTATGGCAATGAAAGAC
GGTGAGCTGGTGATATGGGATAGTGTTCACCCTTGTTACACCGTTTTCCATGAGCAAACTGAAACGTTTT
CATCGCTCTGGAGTGAATACCACGACGATTTCCGGCAGTTTCTACACATATATTCGCAAGATGTGGCGTG
TTACGGTGAAAACCTGGCCTATTTCCCTAAAGGGTTTATTGAGAATATGTTTTTCGTTTCAGCCAATCCC
TGGGTGAGTTTCACCAGTTTTGATTTAAACGTGGCCAATATGGACAACTTCTTCGCCCCCGTTTTCACCA
TGGGCAAATATTATACGCAAGGCGACAAGGTGCTGATGCCGCTGGCGATTCAGGTTCATCATGCCGTTTG
TGATGGCTTCCATGTCGGCAGAATGCTTAATGAATTACAACAGTACTGCGATGAGTGGCAGGGCGGGGCG
TAATTTGATATCGAGCTCGCTTGGACTCCTGTTGATAGATCCAGTAATGACCTCAGAACTCCATCTGGAT
TTGTTCAGAACGCTCGGTTGCCGCCGGGCGTTTTTTATTGGT
